Addgene plasmid #180563: KTK_007
Purpose: Entry vector containing Terminator sequence (Bba_B0015)
Depositing lab: Tom Ellis. Depositing organization: Imperial College London. Publication: Komagataeibacter Tool Kit (KTK): A Modular Cloning System for Multigene Constructs and Programmed Protein Secretion from Cellulose Producing Bacteria. Goosens VJ, Walker KT, Aragon SM, Singh A, Senthivel VR, Dekker L, Caro-Astorga J, Buat MLA, Song W, Lee KY, Ellis T. ACS Synth Biol. 2021 Dec 17;10(12):3422-3434. doi: 10.1021/acssynbio.1c00358. Epub 2021 Nov 12. PubMed 34767345.
Backbone
  Vector backbone: pSEVA331
  Vector type: Bacterial Expression
Growth in bacteria
  Bacterial resistance: Ampicillin, 100 μg/mL
  Growth temperature: 37°C
  Growth strain: DH5alpha
  Copy number: High Copy
Gene/Insert
  Gene/Insert name: Terminator sequence (Bba_B0015)
  Species: Synthetic
  Cloning method: Restriction Enzyme; 5′ cloning site unknown (unknown if destroyed)
Terms and licenses: Academic/Nonprofit Terms; Industry Terms: Not Available to Industry
Depositor comments: Read the preprint at https://www.biorxiv.org/content/10.1101/2021.06.09.447691v1.full
How to cite: KTK_007 was a gift from Tom Ellis (Addgene plasmid # 180563 ; http://n2t.net/addgene:180563 ; RRID:Addgene_180563)
