[The description below was written by a language model from this plasmid's Addgene catalogue record and pLannotate feature annotations shown in this document.]
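Description:
KTK_007 is a small bacterial entry (part) vector from the Komagataeibacter Tool Kit, a modular cloning system built for assembling multigene constructs in cellulose-producing bacteria. Its role is to store a single standardized part, the synthetic double terminator BBa_B0015, so that it can be combined with promoters, coding sequences and other parts in later assembly steps. The sequenced plasmid is only about 2 kb and holds little beyond the propagation elements and the part itself.

The feature table shows a β-lactamase gene (AmpR) with its native bla promoter, giving ampicillin selection, and a high-copy ColE1/pUC-type origin of replication. This matches the catalogue's high-copy, ampicillin-resistant listing for maintenance in E. coli. Downstream of the origin lie the E. coli rrnB T1 terminator and, immediately after it, the phage T7 early terminator (T7Te). Together these two elements make up BBa_B0015, a widely used composite terminator placed at the end of a transcription unit to stop transcription efficiently and insulate neighbouring units from read-through.

The catalogue names pSEVA331 as the backbone, but the annotated sequence shows only an ampicillin marker and a ColE1-type origin. No broad-host-range replicon was annotated, so the backbone field may not describe this storage plasmid accurately. Although it is catalogued as a bacterial expression vector, no promoter-driven payload or coding insert is annotated. The record gives the cloning method only as restriction enzyme based, the 5′ cloning site is recorded as unknown, and the sites flanking the part are not annotated.
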