Features (pLannotate 1.2.2; 5 found; start..end, strand, type, name):
    111..971     -  CDS            AmpR: β-lactamase; bla; confers resistance to ampicillin, carbenicillin, and related antibiotics
    972..1076    -  promoter       AmpR promoter: bla
   1179..1767    +  rep_origin     ori: high-copy-number ColE1/pMB1/pBR322/pUC origin of replication
   1890..1961    +  terminator     rrnB T1 terminator: transcription terminator T1 from the E. coli rrnB gene
   1977..2004    +  terminator     T7Te terminator: phage T7 early transcription terminator
>Addgene plasmid #180563 | KTK_007 | addgene full sequence | sequence record 369682 | Addgene NGS Result
ATAAACGTGAGACCAAGATTATCAAAAAGGATCTTCACCTAGATCCTTTTAAATTAAAAATGAAGTTTTA
AATCAATCTAAAGTATATATGAGTAAACTTGGTCTGACAGTTACCAATGCTTAATCAGTGAGGCACCTAT
CTCAGCGATCTGTCTATTTCGTTCATCCATAGTTGCCTGACTCCCCGTCGTGTAGATAACTACGATACGG
GAGGGCTTACCATCTGGCCCCAGTGCTGCAATGATACCGCGGGACCCACGCTCACCGGCTCCAGATTTAT
CAGCAATAAACCAGCCAGCCGGAAGGGCCGAGCGCAGAAGTGGTCCTGCAACTTTATCCGCCTCCATCCA
GTCTATTAATTGTTGCCGGGAAGCTAGAGTAAGTAGTTCGCCAGTTAATAGTTTGCGCAACGTTGTTGCC
ATTGCTACAGGCATCGTGGTGTCACGCTCGTCGTTTGGTATGGCTTCATTCAGCTCCGGTTCCCAACGAT
CAAGGCGAGTTACATGATCCCCCATGTTGTGCAAAAAAGCGGTTAGCTCCTTCGGTCCTCCGATCGTTGT
CAGAAGTAAGTTGGCCGCAGTGTTATCACTCATGGTTATGGCAGCACTGCATAATTCTCTTACTGTCATG
CCATCCGTAAGATGCTTTTCTGTGACTGGTGAGTACTCAACCAAGTCATTCTGAGAATAGTGTATGCGGC
GACCGAGTTGCTCTTGCCCGGCGTCAATACGGGATAATACCGCGCCACATAGCAGAACTTTAAAAGTGCT
CATCATTGGAAAACGTTCTTCGGGGCGAAAACTCTCAAGGATCTTACCGCTGTTGAGATCCAGTTCGATG
TAACCCACTCGTGCACCCAACTGATCTTCAGCATCTTTTACTTTCACCAGCGTTTCTGGGTGAGCAAAAA
CAGGAAGGCAAAATGCCGCAAAAAAGGGAATAAGGGCGACACGGAAATGTTGAATACTCATACTCTTCCT
TTTTCAATATTATTGAAGCATTTATCAGGGTTATTGTCTCATGAGCGGATACATATTTGAATGTATTTAG
AAAAATAAACAAATAGGGGTTCCGCGCACATTTCCCCGAAAAGTGCCACCTGTCATGACCAAAATCCCTT
AACGTGAGTTTTCGTTCCACTGAGCGTCAGACCCCGTAGAAAAGATCAAAGGATCTTCTTGAGATCCTTT
TTTTCTGCGCGTAATCTGCTGCTTGCAAACAAAAAAACCACCGCTACCAGCGGTGGTTTGTTTGCCGGAT
CAAGAGCTACCAACTCTTTTTCCGAAGGTAACTGGCTTCAGCAGAGCGCAGATACCAAATACTGTTCTTC
TAGTGTAGCCGTAGTTAGGCCACCACTTCAAGAACTCTGTAGCACCGCCTACATACCTCGCTCTGCTAAT
CCTGTTACCAGTGGCTGCTGCCAGTGGCGATAAGTCGTGTCTTACCGGGTTGGACTCAAGACGATAGTTA
CCGGATAAGGCGCAGCGGTCGGGCTGAACGGGGGGTTCGTGCACACAGCCCAGCTTGGAGCGAACGACCT
ACACCGAACTGAGATACCTACAGCGTGAGCTATGAGAAAGCGCCACGCTTCCCGAAGGGAGAAAGGCGGA
CAGGTATCCGGTAAGCGGCAGGGTCGGAACAGGAGAGCGCACGAGGGAGCTTCCAGGGGGAAACGCCTGG
TATCTTTATAGTCCTGTCGGGTTTCGCCACCTCTGACTTGAGCGTCGATTTTTGTGATGCTCGTCAGGGG
GGCGGAGCCTATGGAAAAACGCCAGCAACGCGGCCTTTTTACGGTTCCTGGCCTTTTGCTGGCCTTTTGC
TCACATGTTCTTTCCTGCGTTATCCCCTGATTCTGTGGATAACCGTAGTCGGTCTCAGTCACCAGGCATC
AAATAAAACGAAAGGCTCAGTCGAAAGACTGGGCCTTTCGTTTTATCTGTTGTTTGTCGGTGAACGCTCT
CTACTAGAGTCACACTGGCTCACCTTCGGGTGGGCCTTTCTGCGTTT
